Addgene plasmid #26866: pCRY2PHR-mCherryN1
Purpose: Expresses CRY2(1-498)-mCherry fusion for use in light-inducible protein interaction modules
Depositing lab: Chandra Tucker. Depositing organization: Duke University. Publication: Rapid blue-light-mediated induction of protein interactions in living cells. Kennedy MJ, Hughes RM, Peteya LA, Schwartz JW, Ehlers MD, Tucker CL. Nat Methods. 2010 Dec;7(12):973-5. doi: 10.1038/nmeth.1524 PubMed 21037589.
Backbone
  Vector backbone: pmCherryN1
  Backbone manufacturer: Clontech
  Backbone size w/o insert (bp): 4722
  Vector type: Mammalian Expression
Growth in bacteria
  Bacterial resistance: Kanamycin, 50 μg/mL
  Growth temperature: 37°C
  Growth strain: DH5alpha
  Copy number: High Copy
Gene/Insert
  Gene/Insert name: CRY2PHR (alt name: cryptochrome 2)
  Species: A. thaliana (mustard weed)
  Insert size (bp): 1507
  Entrez Gene: CRY2 (a.k.a. AT1G04400, AT-PHH1, ATCRY2, CRYPTOCHROME 2 APOPROTEIN, F19P19.14, F19P19_14, FHA, PHH1, cryptochrome 2)
  Promoter: CMV
  Tag / fusion protein: mCherry (C terminal on backbone)
  Cloning method: Restriction Enzyme; 5′ cloning site Xho I (not destroyed); 3′ cloning site Xma I (not destroyed)
  Sequencing primers: 5′ n/a
Terms and licenses: Academic/Nonprofit Terms; Industry Terms: Not Available to Industry
How to cite: pCRY2PHR-mCherryN1 was a gift from Chandra Tucker (Addgene plasmid # 26866 ; http://n2t.net/addgene:26866 ; RRID:Addgene_26866)
