[The description below was written by a language model from this plasmid's Addgene catalogue record and the feature table of its GenBank file.]
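Description:
pCRY2PHR-mCherryN1 is a mammalian expression plasmid built on the Clontech pmCherryN1 backbone, in which an insert placed upstream of the fluorescent protein is expressed as an N-terminal partner fused to mCherry. It is maintained in E. coli as a high-copy plasmid under kanamycin selection. The record does not list the origin of replication or other backbone elements. The insert, about 1.5 kb, encodes the photolyase homology region (PHR, residues 1-498) of Arabidopsis thaliana cryptochrome 2. It was cloned between XhoI and XmaI sites, both retained, so that it reads in frame into the backbone-encoded mCherry at its C terminus. Transcription of the fusion is driven by the CMV promoter, a strong constitutive promoter for mammalian cells.

The construct supplies one half of a light-inducible protein interaction module. Cryptochrome 2 is a blue-light photoreceptor, and its truncated PHR domain serves as the light-responsive component, letting protein association be triggered rapidly by blue light in living cells. The mCherry tag allows the localisation and redistribution of the CRY2PHR fusion to be followed by red fluorescence imaging. The record does not name the binding partner used with it.

The available sequence record is a 975 bp partial read, not the full plasmid. It annotates only the mammalian codon-optimised mCherry coding sequence (a monomeric DsRed derivative) in reverse orientation, a Kozak consensus overlapping the mCherry start codon, and standard mCherry primer-binding sites. The CRY2PHR insert, CMV promoter and resistance marker are documented only in the catalogue fields, not in the feature table.
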