LOCUS       Exported 975 bp ds-DNA linear SYN 24-MAY-2021
DEFINITION  Expresses CRY2(1-498)-mCherry fusion for use in light-inducible
            protein interaction modules.
ACCESSION   .
VERSION     .
KEYWORDS    pCRY2PHR-mCherryN1
SOURCE      synthetic DNA construct
  ORGANISM  synthetic DNA construct
REFERENCE   1 (bases 1 to 975)
  AUTHORS   Kennedy MJ, Hughes RM, Peteya LA, Schwartz JW, Ehlers MD, Tucker CL
  TITLE     Rapid blue-light-mediated induction of protein interactions in
            living cells.
  JOURNAL   Nat Methods. 2010 Oct 31. ():.
  PUBMED    21037589
REFERENCE   2 (bases 1 to 975)
  AUTHORS   .
  TITLE     Direct Submission
  JOURNAL   Exported May 24, 2021 from SnapGene Server 1.1.58
            http://www.snapgene.com
FEATURES             Location/Qualifiers
     source          1..975
                     /organism="synthetic DNA construct"
                     /mol_type="other DNA"
     CDS             complement(147..857)
                     /codon_start=1
                     /product="monomeric derivative of DsRed fluorescent protein
                     (Shaner et al., 2004)"
                     /label=mCherry
                     /note="mammalian codon-optimized"
                     /translation="MVSKGEEDNMAIIKEFMRFKVHMEGSVNGHEFEIEGEGEGRPYEG
                     TQTAKLKVTKGGPLPFAWDILSPQFMYGSKAYVKHPADIPDYLKLSFPEGFKWERVMNF
                     EDGGVVTVTQDSSLQDGEFIYKVKLRGTNFPSDGPVMQKKTMGWEASSERMYPEDGALK
                     GEIKQRLKLKDGGHYDAEVKTTYKAKKPVQLPGAYNVNIKLDITSHNEDYTIVEQYERA
                     EGRHSTGGMDELYK"
     primer_bind     complement(425..444)
                     /label=mCherry-F
                     /note="mCherry, forward primer"
     primer_bind     694..712
                     /label=mCherry-R
                     /note="mCherry, reverse primer"
     regulatory      854..863
                     /regulatory_class="other"
                     /note="vertebrate consensus sequence for strong initiation
                     of translation (Kozak, 1987)"
ORIGIN
        1 attataagct gcaataaaca agttaacaac aacaattgca ttcattttat gtttcaggtt
       61 cagggggagg tgtgggaggt tttttaaagc aagtaaaacc tctacaaatg tggtatggct
      121 gattatgatc tagagtcgcg gccgctttac ttgtacagct cgtccatgcc gccggtggag
      181 tggcggccct cggcgcgttc gtactgttcc acgatggtgt agtcctcgtt gtgggaggtg
      241 atgtccaact tgatgttgac gttgtaggcg ccgggcagct gcacgggctt cttggccttg
      301 taggtggtct tgacctcagc gtcgtagtgg ccgccgtcct tcagcttcag cctctgcttg
      361 atctcgccct tcagggcgcc gtcctcgggg tacatccgct cggaggaggc ctcccagccc
      421 atggtcttct tctgcattac ggggccgtcg gaggggaagt tggtgccgcg cagcttcacc
      481 ttgtagatga actcgccgtc ctgcagggag gagtcctggg tcacggtcac cacgccgccg
      541 tcctcgaagt tcatcacgcg ctcccacttg aagccctcgg ggaaggacag cttcaagtag
      601 tcggggatgt cggcggggtg cttcacgtag gccttggagc cgtacatgaa ctgaggggac
      661 aggatgtccc aggcgaaggg cagggggcca cccttggtca ccttcagctt ggcggtctgg
      721 gtgccctcgt aggggcggcc ctcgccctcg ccctcgatct cgaactcgtg gccgttcacg
      781 gagccctcca tgtgcacctt gaagcgcatg aactccttga tgatggccat gttatcctcc
      841 tcgcccttgc tcaccatggt ggcgaccggt ggatcccggg ctgctgctcc gatcatgatc
      901 tgtgcttcac gggttcttga aatagcttta gctagtagct cacgagctgt gtcgatgtct
      961 acaatgggtt tcgca
//
