>Addgene plasmid #26866 | pCRY2PHR-mCherryN1 | addgene partial sequence | sequence record 145917 | mCherry-R 5'-TTGGTCACCTTCAGCTTGG-3'
ACTCGTGGCCGTTCACGGAGCCCTCCATGTGCACCTTGAAGCGCATGAACTCCTTGATGATGGCCATGTT
ATCCTCCTCGCCCTTGCTCACCATGGTGGCGACCGGTGGATCCCGGGCTGCTGCTCCGATCATGATCTGT
GCTTCACGGGTTCTTGAAATAGCTTTAGCTAGTAGCTCACGAGCTGTGTCGATGTCTACAATGGGTTTCG
CATAGTTTGTTCCGAGTTCCACACCAGAAGCTTTGAGTACGGTTAAAGGAGCGTCCCATGGATGATGGAT
CCATTCAGTTGGCAATCTCGCAAGCTCGGGAAGCCATTGCCTTATGTACTCACCTTCTGGGTCATATTTG
GCGCCTTGTAACGCGGGATTGTCCAAGCGATCAAGCTCGTGGCCATCGGGGATACTCCCAGAGATATACT
GCCAGCCAAGGATGTCACATTCCAAATCAGCATCCAAAAGTGTATCCCAGAAATACTTCATTCCCCATTT
CCATGGAAGGAGAAGAAACTTCACAGCAAAGCTTGAAACAATCACTCTTATTCTGTTATGCATCCATCCG
GTAGCCCAAAGCTCTCTCATTCCGGCATCCACCAACGGATAACCGGTCCTGCCTTGTCTCCAGGCCTTGA
ACTTATCAACATCAGCATCCCAAGGGAAAAACCGAAGATGACTCAACAACGATTGCTCGTGAGTAAACGG
GAAGTTGAAACATATATACCGAGAATACTCTCTTAAACCGATTCC
