>Addgene plasmid #26866 | pCRY2PHR-mCherryN1 | addgene partial sequence | sequence record 145920 | CMV-F 5'-CGCAAATGGGCGGTAGGCGTG-3'
CGTCAGATCCGCTAGCGCTACCGGACTCAGATCTCGAGGCCACCATGAAGATGGACAAAAAGACTATAGT
TTGGTTTAGAAGAGACCTAAGGATTGAGGATAATCCTGCATTAGCAGCAGCTGCTCACGAAGGATCTGTT
TTTCCTGTCTTCATTTGGTGTCCTGAAGAAGAAGGACAGTTTTATCCTGGAAGAGCTTCAAGATGGTGGA
TGAAACAATCACTTGCTCACTTATCTCAATCCTTGAAGGCTCTTGGATCTGACCTCACTTTAATCAAAAC
CCACAACACGATTTCAGCGATCTTGGATTGTATCCGCGTTACCGGTGCTACAAAAGTCGTCTTTAACCAC
CTCTATGATCCTGTTTCGTTAGTTCGGGACCATACCGTAAAGGAGAAGCTGGTGGAACGTGGGATCTCTG
TGCAAAGCTACAATGGAGATCTATTGTATGAACCGTGGGAGATATACTGCGAAAAGGGCAAACCTTTTAC
GAGTTTCAATTCTTACTGGAAGAAATGCTTAGATATGTCGATTGAATCCGTTATGCTTCCTCCTCCTTGG
CGGTTGATGCCAATAACTGCAGCGGCTGAAGCGATTTGGGCGTGTTCGATTGAAGAACTAGGGCTGGAGA
ATGAGGCCGAGAAACCGAGCAATGCGTTGTTAACTAGAGCTTGGTCTCCAGGATGGAGCAATGCTGATAA
GTTACTAAATGAGTTCATCGAGAAGCAGTTGATAGATTATGCAAAGAACAGCAAGAAAGTTGTTGGGAAT
TCTACTTCACTACTTTCTCCGTATCTCCATTTCGG
