LOCUS       Exported 6188 bp ds-DNA circular SYN 12-MAY-2021
DEFINITION  Expresses CRY2(1-498)-mCherry fusion for use in light-inducible
            protein interaction modules.
ACCESSION   .
VERSION     .
KEYWORDS    pCRY2PHR-mCherryN1
SOURCE      synthetic DNA construct
  ORGANISM  synthetic DNA construct
REFERENCE   1 (bases 1 to 6188)
  AUTHORS   Kennedy MJ, Hughes RM, Peteya LA, Schwartz JW, Ehlers MD, Tucker CL
  TITLE     Rapid blue-light-mediated induction of protein interactions in
            living cells.
  JOURNAL   Nat Methods. 2010 Oct 31. ():.
  PUBMED    21037589
REFERENCE   2 (bases 1 to 6188)
  AUTHORS   .
  TITLE     Direct Submission
  JOURNAL   Exported May 12, 2021 from SnapGene Server 1.1.58
            http://www.snapgene.com
FEATURES             Location/Qualifiers
     source          1..6188
                     /organism="synthetic DNA construct"
                     /mol_type="other DNA"
     enhancer        61..364
                     /label=CMV enhancer
                     /note="human cytomegalovirus immediate early enhancer"
     promoter        365..568
                     /label=CMV promoter
                     /note="human cytomegalovirus (CMV) immediate early
                     promoter"
     primer_bind     519..539
                     /label=CMV-F
                     /note="Human CMV immediate early promoter, forward primer"
     CDS             625..2118
                     /codon_start=1
                     /product="N-terminal photolyase homology region of
                     Arabidopsis thaliana cryptochrome 2"
                     /label=CRY2PHR
                     /note="binds to CIB1 upon exposure to blue light (Kennedy
                     et al., 2010)"
                     /translation="MKMDKKTIVWFRRDLRIEDNPALAAAAHEGSVFPVFIWCPEEEGQ
                     FYPGRASRWWMKQSLAHLSQSLKALGSDLTLIKTHNTISAILDCIRVTGATKVVFNHLY
                     DPVSLVRDHTVKEKLVERGISVQSYNGDLLYEPWEIYCEKGKPFTSFNSYWKKCLDMSI
                     ESVMLPPPWRLMPITAAAEAIWACSIEELGLENEAEKPSNALLTRAWSPGWSNADKLLN
                     EFIEKQLIDYAKNSKKVVGNSTSLLSPYLHFGEISVRHVFQCARMKQIIWARDKNSEGE
                     ESADLFLRGIGLREYSRYICFNFPFTHEQSLLSHLRFFPWDADVDKFKAWRQGRTGYPL
                     VDAGMRELWATGWMHNRIRVIVSSFAVKFLLLPWKWGMKYFWDTLLDADLECDILGWQY
                     ISGSIPDGHELDRLDNPALQGAKYDPEGEYIRQWLPELARLPTEWIHHPWDAPLTVLKA
                     SGVELGTNYAKPIVDIDTARELLAKAISRTREAQIMIGAA"
     regulatory      2137..2146
                     /regulatory_class="other"
                     /note="vertebrate consensus sequence for strong initiation
                     of translation (Kozak, 1987)"
     CDS             2143..2853
                     /codon_start=1
                     /product="monomeric derivative of DsRed fluorescent protein
                     (Shaner et al., 2004)"
                     /label=mCherry
                     /note="mammalian codon-optimized"
                     /translation="MVSKGEEDNMAIIKEFMRFKVHMEGSVNGHEFEIEGEGEGRPYEG
                     TQTAKLKVTKGGPLPFAWDILSPQFMYGSKAYVKHPADIPDYLKLSFPEGFKWERVMNF
                     EDGGVVTVTQDSSLQDGEFIYKVKLRGTNFPSDGPVMQKKTMGWEASSERMYPEDGALK
                     GEIKQRLKLKDGGHYDAEVKTTYKAKKPVQLPGAYNVNIKLDITSHNEDYTIVEQYERA
                     EGRHSTGGMDELYK"
     primer_bind     complement(2288..2306)
                     /label=mCherry-R
                     /note="mCherry, reverse primer"
     primer_bind     2556..2575
                     /label=mCherry-F
                     /note="mCherry, forward primer"
     polyA_signal    2976..3097
                     /label=SV40 poly(A) signal
                     /note="SV40 polyadenylation signal"
     primer_bind     complement(3013..3032)
                     /label=SV40pA-R
                     /note="SV40 polyA, reverse primer"
     primer_bind     3067..3086
                     /label=EBV-rev
                     /note="SV40 polyA terminator, reverse primer"
     rep_origin      complement(3104..3559)
                     /direction=LEFT
                     /label=f1 ori
                     /note="f1 bacteriophage origin of replication; arrow
                     indicates direction of (+) strand synthesis"
     primer_bind     complement(3241..3262)
                     /label=F1ori-F
                     /note="F1 origin, forward primer"
     primer_bind     3453..3472
                     /label=F1ori-R
                     /note="F1 origin, reverse primer"
     promoter        3586..3690
                     /gene="bla"
                     /label=AmpR promoter
     promoter        3692..4049
                     /label=SV40 promoter
                     /note="SV40 enhancer and early promoter"
     primer_bind     complement(3715..3735)
                     /label=pBABE 3'
                     /note="SV40 enhancer, reverse primer for pBABE vectors"
     rep_origin      3900..4035
                     /label=SV40 ori
                     /note="SV40 origin of replication"
     primer_bind     3962..3981
                     /label=SV40pro-F
                     /note="SV40 promoter/origin, forward primer"
     CDS             4084..4878
                     /codon_start=1
                     /gene="aph(3')-II (or nptII)"
                     /product="aminoglycoside phosphotransferase from Tn5"
                     /label=NeoR/KanR
                     /note="confers resistance to neomycin, kanamycin, and G418
                     (Geneticin(R))"
                     /translation="MIEQDGLHAGSPAAWVERLFGYDWAQQTIGCSDAAVFRLSAQGRP
                     VLFVKTDLSGALNELQDEAARLSWLATTGVPCAAVLDVVTEAGRDWLLLGEVPGQDLLS
                     SHLAPAEKVSIMADAMRRLHTLDPATCPFDHQAKHRIERARTRMEAGLVDQDDLDEEHQ
                     GLAPAELFARLKASMPDGEDLVVTHGDACLPNIMVENGRFSGFIDCGRLGVADRYQDIA
                     LATRDIAEELGGEWADRFLVLYGIAAPDSQRIAFYRLLDEFF"
     primer_bind     complement(4138..4157)
                     /label=Neo-R
                     /note="Neomycin resistance gene, reverse primer"
     primer_bind     4748..4767
                     /label=Neo-F
                     /note="Neomycin resistance gene, forward primer"
     primer_bind     complement(5066..5085)
                     /label=TK-pA-R
                     /note="Thymidine kinase polyA, reverse primer"
     polyA_signal    5110..5157
                     /label=HSV TK poly(A) signal
                     /note="herpes simplex virus thymidine kinase
                     polyadenylation signal (Cole and Stacy, 1985)"
     rep_origin      5486..6074
                     /direction=RIGHT
                     /label=ori
                     /note="high-copy-number ColE1/pMB1/pBR322/pUC origin of
                     replication"
     primer_bind     5975..5994
                     /label=pBR322ori-F
                     /note="pBR322 origin, forward primer"
ORIGIN
        1 tagttattaa tagtaatcaa ttacggggtc attagttcat agcccatata tggagttccg
       61 cgttacataa cttacggtaa atggcccgcc tggctgaccg cccaacgacc cccgcccatt
      121 gacgtcaata atgacgtatg ttcccatagt aacgccaata gggactttcc attgacgtca
      181 atgggtggag tatttacggt aaactgccca cttggcagta catcaagtgt atcatatgcc
      241 aagtacgccc cctattgacg tcaatgacgg taaatggccc gcctggcatt atgcccagta
      301 catgacctta tgggactttc ctacttggca gtacatctac gtattagtca tcgctattac
      361 catggtgatg cggttttggc agtacatcaa tgggcgtgga tagcggtttg actcacgggg
      421 atttccaagt ctccacccca ttgacgtcaa tgggagtttg ttttggcacc aaaatcaacg
      481 ggactttcca aaatgtcgta acaactccgc cccattgacg caaatgggcg gtaggcgtgt
      541 acggtgggag gtctatataa gcagagctgg tttagtgaac cgtcagatcc gctagcgcta
      601 ccggactcag atctcgaggc caccatgaag atggacaaaa agactatagt ttggtttaga
      661 agagacctaa ggattgagga taatcctgca ttagcagcag ctgctcacga aggatctgtt
      721 tttcctgtct tcatttggtg tcctgaagaa gaaggacagt tttatcctgg aagagcttca
      781 agatggtgga tgaaacaatc acttgctcac ttatctcaat ccttgaaggc tcttggatct
      841 gacctcactt taatcaaaac ccacaacacg atttcagcga tcttggattg tatccgcgtt
      901 accggtgcta caaaagtcgt ctttaaccac ctctatgatc ctgtttcgtt agttcgggac
      961 cataccgtaa aggagaagct ggtggaacgt gggatctctg tgcaaagcta caatggagat
     1021 ctattgtatg aaccgtggga gatatactgc gaaaagggca aaccttttac gagtttcaat
     1081 tcttactgga agaaatgctt agatatgtcg attgaatccg ttatgcttcc tcctccttgg
     1141 cggttgatgc caataactgc agcggctgaa gcgatttggg cgtgttcgat tgaagaacta
     1201 gggctggaga atgaggccga gaaaccgagc aatgcgttgt taactagagc ttggtctcca
     1261 ggatggagca atgctgataa gttactaaat gagttcatcg agaagcagtt gatagattat
     1321 gcaaagaaca gcaagaaagt tgttgggaat tctacttcac tactttctcc gtatctccat
     1381 ttcggggaaa taagcgtcag acacgttttc cagtgtgccc ggatgaaaca aattatatgg
     1441 gcaagagata agaacagtga aggagaagaa agtgcagatc tttttcttag gggaatcggt
     1501 ttaagagagt attctcggta tatatgtttc aacttcccgt ttactcacga gcaatcgttg
     1561 ttgagtcatc ttcggttttt cccttgggat gctgatgttg ataagttcaa ggcctggaga
     1621 caaggcagga ccggttatcc gttggtggat gccggaatga gagagctttg ggctaccgga
     1681 tggatgcata acagaataag agtgattgtt tcaagctttg ctgtgaagtt tcttctcctt
     1741 ccatggaaat ggggaatgaa gtatttctgg gatacacttt tggatgctga tttggaatgt
     1801 gacatccttg gctggcagta tatctctggg agtatccccg atggccacga gcttgatcgc
     1861 ttggacaatc ccgcgttaca aggcgccaaa tatgacccag aaggtgagta cataaggcaa
     1921 tggcttcccg agcttgcgag attgccaact gaatggatcc atcatccatg ggacgctcct
     1981 ttaaccgtac tcaaagcttc tggtgtggaa ctcggaacaa actatgcgaa acccattgta
     2041 gacatcgaca cagctcgtga gctactagct aaagctattt caagaacccg tgaagcacag
     2101 atcatgatcg gagcagcagc ccgggatcca ccggtcgcca ccatggtgag caagggcgag
     2161 gaggataaca tggccatcat caaggagttc atgcgcttca aggtgcacat ggagggctcc
     2221 gtgaacggcc acgagttcga gatcgagggc gagggcgagg gccgccccta cgagggcacc
     2281 cagaccgcca agctgaaggt gaccaagggt ggccccctgc ccttcgcctg ggacatcctg
     2341 tcccctcagt tcatgtacgg ctccaaggcc tacgtgaagc accccgccga catccccgac
     2401 tacttgaagc tgtccttccc cgagggcttc aagtgggagc gcgtgatgaa cttcgaggac
     2461 ggcggcgtgg tgaccgtgac ccaggactcc tccctgcagg acggcgagtt catctacaag
     2521 gtgaagctgc gcggcaccaa cttcccctcc gacggccccg taatgcagaa gaagaccatg
     2581 ggctgggagg cctcctccga gcggatgtac cccgaggacg gcgccctgaa gggcgagatc
     2641 aagcagaggc tgaagctgaa ggacggcggc cactacgacg ctgaggtcaa gaccacctac
     2701 aaggccaaga agcccgtgca gctgcccggc gcctacaacg tcaacatcaa gttggacatc
     2761 acctcccaca acgaggacta caccatcgtg gaacagtacg aacgcgccga gggccgccac
     2821 tccaccggcg gcatggacga gctgtacaag taaagcggcc gcgactctag atcataatca
     2881 gccataccac atttgtagag gttttacttg ctttaaaaaa cctcccacac ctccccctga
     2941 acctgaaaca taaaatgaat gcaattgttg ttgttaactt gtttattgca gcttataatg
     3001 gttacaaata aagcaatagc atcacaaatt tcacaaataa agcatttttt tcactgcatt
     3061 ctagttgtgg tttgtccaaa ctcatcaatg tatcttaagg cgtaaattgt aagcgttaat
     3121 attttgttaa aattcgcgtt aaatttttgt taaatcagct cattttttaa ccaataggcc
     3181 gaaatcggca aaatccctta taaatcaaaa gaatagaccg agatagggtt gagtgttgtt
     3241 ccagtttgga acaagagtcc actattaaag aacgtggact ccaacgtcaa aggnnnnnnn
     3301 nnnnnnnnnn nnnnnnnnnn nnnnnnnnnn nnnnnnnnnn nntnnnnnnn nnnnnnnnnn
     3361 nnnnnnnnnn nnnnnnnnnn nnnnnnnnnn nnnnnnnnnn nnnnnnnnnn nnnnnnnnnn
     3421 nnnnnnnnnn nnnngnnnnn nnnnnnnnnn nnnnnnnnnn nnnnnnnnnn nnnnnnnnnn
     3481 nnnnnnnnnn nnnnnnnnnn nnnnnnnnnn nnnnnnnnnn nnnnnnnnnn nnnnnnnnnn
     3541 nnnnnnnnnn nnnnnnnnnc aggtggcact tttcggggaa atgtgcgcgg aacccctatt
     3601 tgtttatttt tctaaataca ttcaaatatg tatccgctca tgagacaata accctgataa
     3661 atgcttcaat aatattgaaa aaggaagagt cctgaggcgg aaagaaccag ctgtggaatg
     3721 tgtgtcagtt agggtgtgga aagtccccag gctccccagc aggcagaagt atgcaaagca
     3781 tgcatctcaa ttagtcagca accaggtgtg gaaagtcccc aggctcccca gcaggcagaa
     3841 gtatgcaaag catgcatctc aattagtcag caaccatagt cccgccccta actccgccca
     3901 tcccgcccct aactccgccc agttccgccc attctccgcc ccatggctga ctaatttttt
     3961 ttatttatgc agaggccgag gccgcctcgg cctctgagct attccagaag tagtgaggag
     4021 gcttttttgg aggcctaggc ttttgcaaag atcgatcaag agacaggatg aggatcgttt
     4081 cgcatgattg aacaagatgg attgcacgca ggttctccgg ccgcttgggt ggagaggcta
     4141 ttcggctatg actgggcaca acagacaatc ggctgctctg atgccgccgt gttccggctg
     4201 tcagcgcagg ggcgcccggt tctttttgtc aagaccgacc tgtccggtgc cctgaatgaa
     4261 ctgcaagacg aggcagcgcg gctatcgtgg ctggccacga cgggcgttcc ttgcgcagct
     4321 gtgctcgacg ttgtcactga agcgggaagg gactggctgc tattgggcga agtgccgggg
     4381 caggatctcc tgtcatctca ccttgctcct gccgagaaag tatccatcat ggctgatgca
     4441 atgcggcggc tgcatacgct tgatccggct acctgcccat tcgaccacca agcgaaacat
     4501 cgcatcgagc gagcacgtac tcggatggaa gccggtcttg tcgatcagga tgatctggac
     4561 gaagagcatc aggggctcgc gccagccgaa ctgttcgcca ggctcaaggc gagcatgccc
     4621 gacggcgagg atctcgtcgt gacccatggc gatgcctgct tgccgaatat catggtggaa
     4681 aatggccgct tttctggatt catcgactgt ggccggctgg gtgtggcgga ccgctatcag
     4741 gacatagcgt tggctacccg tgatattgct gaagagcttg gcggcgaatg ggctgaccgc
     4801 ttcctcgtgc tttacggtat cgccgctccc gattcgcagc gcatcgcctt ctatcgcctt
     4861 cttgacgagt tcttctgagc gggactctgg ggttcgaaat gaccgaccaa gcgacgccca
     4921 acctgccatc acgagatttc gattccaccg ccgccttcta tgaaaggttg ggcttcggaa
     4981 tcgttttccg ggacgccggc tggatgatcc tccagcgcgg ggatctcatg ctggagttct
     5041 tcgcccaccc tagggggagg ctaactgaaa cacggaagga gacaataccg gaaggaaccc
     5101 gcgctatgac ggcaataaaa agacagaata aaacgcacgg tgttgggtcg tttgttcata
     5161 aacgcggggt tcggtcccag ggctggcact ctgtcgatac cccaccgaga ccccattggg
     5221 gccaatacgc ccgcgtttct tccttttccc caccccaccc cccaagttcg ggtgaaggcc
     5281 cagggctcgc agccaacgtc ggggcggcag gccctgccat agcctcaggt tactcatata
     5341 tactttagat tgatttaaaa cttcattttt aatttaaaag gatctaggtg aagatccttt
     5401 ttgataatct catgaccaaa atcccttaac gtgagttttc gttccactga gcgtcagacc
     5461 ccgtagaaaa gatcaaagga tcttcttgag atcctttttt tctgcgcgta atctgctgct
     5521 tgcaaacaaa aaaaccaccg ctaccagcgg tggtttgttt gccggatcaa gagctaccaa
     5581 ctctttttcc gaaggtaact ggcttcagca gagcgcagat accaaatact gttcttctag
     5641 tgtagccgta gttaggccac cacttcaaga actctgtagc accgcctaca tacctcgctc
     5701 tgctaatcct gttaccagtg gctgctgcca gtggcgataa gtcgtgtctt accgggttgg
     5761 actcaagacg atagttaccg gataaggcgc agcggtcggg ctgaacgggg ggttcgtgca
     5821 cacagcccag cttggagcga acgacctaca ccgaactgag atacctacag cgtgagctat
     5881 gagaaagcgc cacgcttccc gaagggagaa aggcggacag gtatccggta agcggcaggg
     5941 tcggaacagg agagcgcacg agggagcttc cagggggaaa cgcctggtat ctttatagtc
     6001 ctgtcgggtt tcgccacctc tgacttgagc gtcgattttt gtgatgctcg tcaggggggc
     6061 ggagcctatg gaaaaacgcc agcaacgcgg cctttttacg gttcctggcc ttttgctggc
     6121 cttttgctca catgttcttt cctgcgttat cccctgattc tgtggataac cgtattaccg
     6181 ccatgcat
//
